>Addgene plasmid #178592 | SNAP-ACE2 | addgene full sequence | sequence record 357918 | Addgene NGS Result
TGCACTCTCAGTACAATCTGCTCTGATGCCGCATAGTTAAGCCAGTATCTGCTCCCTGCTTGTGTGTTGG
AGGTCGCTGAGTAGTGCGCGAGCAAAATTTAAGCTACAACAAGGCAAGGCTTGACCGACAATTGCATGAA
GAATCTGCTTAGGGTTAGGCGTTTTGCGCTGCTTCGCGATGTACGGGCCAGATATACGCGTTGACATTGA
TTATTGACTAGTTATTAATAGTAATCAATTACGGGGTCATTAGTTCATAGCCCATATATGGAGTTCCGCG
TTACATAACTTACGGTAAATGGCCCGCCTGGCTGACCGCCCAACGACCCCCGCCCATTGACGTCAATAAT
GACGTATGTTCCCATAGTAACGCCAATAGGGACTTTCCATTGACGTCAATGGGTGGAGTATTTACGGTAA
ACTGCCCACTTGGCAGTACATCAAGTGTATCATATGCCAAGTACGCCCCCTATTGACGTCAATGACGGTA
AATGGCCCGCCTGGCATTATGCCCAGTACATGACCTTATGGGACTTTCCTACTTGGCAGTACATCTACGT
ATTAGTCATCGCTATTACCATGGTGATGCGGTTTTGGCAGTACATCAATGGGCGTGGATAGCGGTTTGAC
TCACGGGGATTTCCAAGTCTCCACCCCATTGACGTCAATGGGAGTTTGTTTTGGCACCAAAATCAACGGG
ACTTTCCAAAATGTCGTAACAACTCCGCCCCATTGACGCAAATGGGCGGTAGGCGTGTACGGTGGGAGGT
CTATATAAGCAGAGCTCTCTGGCTAACTAGAGAACCCACTGCTTACTGGCTTATCGAAATTAATACGACT
CACTATAGGGAGACCCAAGCTGGCTAGCGTTTAAACTTAAGCTTTGAGACATGGCCTTACCAGTGACCGC
CTTGCTCCTGCCGCTGGCCTTGCTGCTCCACGCCGCCAGGCCGGCCGCCGCTAGCGGCATCGACTACAAG
GACGACGATGACAAGGCCGGCATCGATGCCATCATGGACAAAGACTGCGAAATGAAGCGCACCACCCTGG
ATAGCCCTCTGGGCAAGCTGGAACTGTCTGGGTGCGAACAGGGCCTGCACGAGATCAAGCTGCTGGGCAA
AGGAACATCTGCCGCCGACGCCGTGGAAGTGCCTGCCCCAGCCGCCGTGCTGGGCGGACCAGAGCCACTG
ATGCAGGCCACCGCCTGGCTCAACGCCTACTTTCACCAGCCTGAGGCCATCGAGGAGTTCCCTGTGCCAG
CCCTGCACCACCCAGTGTTCCAGCAGGAGAGCTTTACCCGCCAGGTGCTGTGGAAACTGCTGAAAGTGGT
GAAGTTCGGAGAGGTCATCAGCTACCAGCAGCTGGCCGCCCTGGCCGGCAATCCCGCCGCCACCGCCGCC
GTGAAAACCGCCCTGAGCGGAAATCCCGTGCCCATTCTGATCCCCTGCCACCGGGTGGTGTCTAGCTCTG
GCGCCGTGGGGGGCTACGAGGGCGGGCTCGCCGTGAAAGAGTGGCTGCTGGCCCACGAGGGCCACAGACT
GGGCAAGCCTGGGCTGGGTGATATCCAGCACAGTGGCGGCCGCATCTCAGAGGAGGACCTGGGCAGCCCT
GGCGGTGCCTCCACCATTGAGGAACAGGCCAAGACATTTTTGGACAAGTTTAACCACGAAGCCGAAGACC
TGTTCTATCAAAGTTCACTTGCTTCTTGGAATTATAACACCAATATTACTGAAGAGAATGTCCAAAACAT
GAATAATGCTGGGGACAAATGGTCTGCCTTTTTAAAGGAACAGTCCACACTTGCCCAAATGTATCCACTA
CAAGAAATTCAGAATCTCACAGTCAAGCTTCAGCTGCAGGCTCTTCAGCAAAATGGGTCTTCAGTGCTCT
CAGAAGACAAGAGCAAACGGTTGAACACAATTCTAAATACAATGAGCACCATCTACAGTACTGGAAAAGT
TTGTAACCCAGATAATCCACAAGAATGCTTATTACTTGAACCAGGTTTGAATGAAATAATGGCAAACAGT
TTAGACTACAATGAGAGGCTCTGGGCTTGGGAAAGCTGGAGATCTGAGGTCGGCAAGCAGCTGAGGCCAT
TATATGAAGAGTATGTGGTCTTGAAAAATGAGATGGCAAGAGCAAATCATTATGAGGACTATGGGGATTA
TTGGAGAGGAGACTATGAAGTAAATGGGGTAGATGGCTATGACTACAGCCGCGGCCAGTTGATTGAAGAT
GTGGAACATACCTTTGAAGAGATTAAACCATTATATGAACATCTTCATGCCTATGTGAGGGCAAAGTTGA
TGAATGCCTATCCTTCCTATATCAGTCCAATTGGATGCCTCCCTGCTCATTTGCTTGGTGATATGTGGGG
TAGATTTTGGACAAATCTGTACTCTTTGACAGTTCCCTTTGGACAGAAACCAAACATAGATGTTACTGAT
GCAATGGTGGACCAGGCCTGGGATGCACAGAGAATATTCAAGGAGGCCGAGAAGTTCTTTGTATCTGTTG
GTCTTCCTAATATGACTCAAGGATTCTGGGAAAATTCCATGCTAACGGACCCAGGAAATGTTCAGAAAGC
AGTCTGCCATCCCACAGCTTGGGACCTGGGGAAGGGCGACTTCAGGATCCTTATGTGCACAAAGGTGACA
ATGGACGACTTCCTGACAGCTCATCATGAGATGGGGCATATCCAGTATGATATGGCATATGCTGCACAAC
CTTTTCTGCTAAGAAATGGAGCTAATGAAGGATTCCATGAAGCTGTTGGGGAAATCATGTCACTTTCTGC
AGCCACACCTAAGCATTTAAAATCCATTGGTCTTCTGTCACCCGATTTTCAAGAAGACAATGAAACAGAA
ATAAACTTCCTGCTCAAACAAGCACTCACGATTGTTGGGACTCTGCCATTTACTTACATGTTAGAGAAGT
GGAGGTGGATGGTCTTTAAAGGGGAAATTCCCAAAGACCAGTGGATGAAAAAGTGGTGGGAGATGAAGCG
AGAGATAGTTGGGGTGGTGGAACCTGTGCCCCATGATGAAACATACTGTGACCCCGCATCTCTGTTCCAT
GTTTCTAATGATTACTCATTCATTCGATATTACACAAGGACCCTTTACCAATTCCAGTTTCAAGAAGCAC
TTTGTCAAGCAGCTAAACATGAAGGCCCTCTGCACAAATGTGACATCTCAAACTCTACAGAAGCTGGACA
GAAACTGTTCAATATGCTGAGGCTTGGAAAATCAGAACCCTGGACCCTAGCATTGGAAAATGTTGTAGGA
GCAAAGAACATGAATGTAAGGCCACTGCTCAACTACTTTGAGCCCTTATTTACCTGGCTGAAAGACCAGA
ACAAGAATTCTTTTGTGGGATGGAGTACCGACTGGAGTCCATATGCAGACCAAAGCATCAAAGTGAGGAT
AAGCCTAAAATCAGCTCTTGGAGATAAAGCATATGAATGGAACGACAATGAAATGTACCTGTTCCGATCA
TCTGTTGCATATGCTATGAGGCAGTACTTTTTAAAAGTAAAAAATCAGATGATTCTTTTTGGGGAGGAGG
ATGTGCGAGTGGCTAATTTGAAACCAAGAATCTCCTTTAATTTCTTTGTCACTGCACCTAAAAATGTGTC
TGATATCATTCCTAGAACTGAAGTTGAAAAGGCCATCAGGATGTCCCGGAGCCGTATCAATGATGCTTTC
CGTCTGAATGACAACAGCCTAGAGTTTCTGGGGATACAGCCAACACTTGGACCTCCTAACCAGCCCCCTG
TTTCCATATGGCTGATTGTTTTTGGAGTTGTGATGGGAGTGATAGTGGTTGGCATTGTCATCCTGATCTT
CACTGGGATCAGAGATCGGAAGAAGAAAAATAAAGCAAGAAGTGGAGAAAATCCTTATGCCTCCATCGAT
ATTAGCAAAGGAGAAAATAATCCAGGATTCCAAAACACTGATGATGTTCAGACCTCCTTTTAGTAACTCG
AGGCCTCTAGAGGGCCCGTTTAAACCCGCTGATCAGCCTCGACTGTGCCTTCTAGTTGCCAGCCATCTGT
TGTTTGCCCCTCCCCCGTGCCTTCCTTGACCCTGGAAGGTGCCACTCCCACTGTCCTTTCCTAATAAAAT
GAGGAAATTGCATCGCATTGTCTGAGTAGGTGTCATTCTATTCTGGGGGGTGGGGTGGGGCAGGACAGCA
AGGGGGAGGATTGGGAAGACAATAGCAGGCATGCTGGGGATGCGGTGGGCTCTATGGCTTCTGAGGCGGA
AAGAACCAGCTGGGGCTCTAGGGGGTATCCCC
[124 nt withheld, positions 4303-4426]
C
[91 nt withheld, positions 4428-4518]
A
[49 nt withheld, positions 4520-4568]
CCTTTGACGTTGGAGTCCACGTTCTTT
[37 nt withheld, positions 4596-4632]
ACCCTATCTCGGTCTATTCTTTTGATTTATAAGGGATTTTGCCGATTTCGGCCTATTGGTTAAAAAATGA
GCTGATTTAACAAAAATTTAACGCGAATTAATTCTGTGGAATGTGTGTCAGTTAGGGTGTGGAAAGTCCC
CAGGCTCCCCAGCAGGCAGAAGTATGCAAAGCATGCATCTCAATTAGTCAGCAACCAGGTGTGGAAAGTC
CCCAGGCTCCCCAGCAGGCAGAAGTATGCAAAGCATGCATCTCAATTAGTCAGCAACCATAGTCCCGCCC
CTAACTCCGCCCATCCCGCCCCTAACTCCGCCCAGTTCCGCCCATTCTCCGCCCCATGGCTGACTAATTT
TTTTTATTTATGCAGAGGCCGAGGCCGCCTCTGCCTCTGAGCTATTCCAGAAGTAGTGAGGAGGCTTTTT
TGGAGGCCTAGGCTTTTGCAAAAAGCTCCCGGGAGCTTGTATATCCATTTTCGGATCTGATCAAGAGACA
GGATGAGGATCGTTTCGCATGATTGAACAAGATGGATTGCACGCAGGTTCTCCGGCCGCTTGGGTGGAGA
GGCTATTCGGCTATGACTGGGCACAACAGACAATCGGCTGCTCTGATGCCGCCGTGTTCCGGCTGTCAGC
GCAGGGGCGCCCGGTTCTTTTTGTCAAGACCGACCTGTCCGGTGCCCTGAATGAACTGCAGGACGAGGCA
GCGCGGCTATCGTGGCTGGCCACGACGGGCGTTCCTTGCGCAGCTGTGCTCGACGTTGTCACTGAAGCGG
GAAGGGACTGGCTGCTATTGGGCGAAGTGCCGGGGCAGGATCTCCTGTCATCTCACCTTGCTCCTGCCGA
GAAAGTATCCATCATGGCTGATGCAATGCGGCGGCTGCATACGCTTGATCCGGCTACCTGCCCATTCGAC
CACCAAGCGAAACATCGCATCGAGCGAGCACGTACTCGGATGGAAGCCGGTCTTGTCGATCAGGATGATC
TGGACGAAGAGCATCAGGGGCTCGCGCCAGCCGAACTGTTCGCCAGGCTCAAGGCGCGCATGCCCGACGG
CGAGGATCTCGTCGTGACCCATGGCGATGCCTGCTTGCCGAATATCATGGTGGAAAATGGCCGCTTTTCT
GGATTCATCGACTGTGGCCGGCTGGGTGTGGCGGACCGCTATCAGGACATAGCGTTGGCTACCCGTGATA
TTGCTGAAGAGCTTGGCGGCGAATGGGCTGACCGCTTCCTCGTGCTTTACGGTATCGCCGCTCCCGATTC
GCAGCGCATCGCCTTCTATCGCCTTCTTGACGAGTTCTTCTGAGCGGGACTCTGGGGTTCGAAATGACCG
ACCAAGCGACGCCCAACCTGCCATCACGAGATTTCGATTCCACCGCCGCCTTCTATGAAAGGTTGGGCTT
CGGAATCGTTTTCCGGGACGCCGGCTGGATGATCCTCCAGCGCGGGGATCTCATGCTGGAGTTCTTCGCC
CACCCCAACTTGTTTATTGCAGCTTATAATGGTTACAAATAAAGCAATAGCATCACAAATTTCACAAATA
AAGCATTTTTTTCACTGCATTCTAGTTGTGGTTTGTCCAAACTCATCAATGTATCTTATCATGTCTGTAT
ACCGTCGACCTCTAGCTAGAGCTTGGCGTAATCATGGTCATAGCTGTTTCCTGTGTGAAATTGTTATCCG
CTCACAATTCCACACAACATACGAGCCGGAAGCATAAAGTGTAAAGCCTGGGGTGCCTAATGAGTGAGCT
AACTCACATTAATTGCGTTGCGCTCACTGCCCGCTTTCCAGTCGGGAAACCTGTCGTGCCAGCTGCATTA
ATGAATCGGCCAACGCGCGGGGAGAGGCGGTTTGCGTATTGGGCGCTCTTCCGCTTCCTCGCTCACTGAC
TCGCTGCGCTCGGTCGTTCGGCTGCGGCGAGCGGTATCAGCTCACTCAAAGGCGGTAATACGGTTATCCA
CAGAATCAGGGGATAACGCAGGAAAGAACATGTGAGCAAAAGGCCAGCAAAAGGCCAGGAACCGTAAAAA
GGCCGCGTTGCTGGCGTTTTTCCATAGGCTCCGCCCCCCTGACGAGCATCACAAAAATCGACGCTCAAGT
CAGAGGTGGCGAAACCCGACAGGACTATAAAGATACCAGGCGTTTCCCCCTGGAAGCTCCCTCGTGCGCT
CTCCTGTTCCGACCCTGCCGCTTACCGGATACCTGTCCGCCTTTCTCCCTTCGGGAAGCGTGGCGCTTTC
TCATAGCTCACGCTGTAGGTATCTCAGTTCGGTGTAGGTCGTTCGCTCCAAGCTGGGCTGTGTGCACGAA
CCCCCCGTTCAGCCCGACCGCTGCGCCTTATCCGGTAACTATCGTCTTGAGTCCAACCCGGTAAGACACG
ACTTATCGCCACTGGCAGCAGCCACTGGTAACAGGATTAGCAGAGCGAGGTATGTAGGCGGTGCTACAGA
GTTCTTGAAGTGGTGGCCTAACTACGGCTACACTAGAAGAACAGTATTTGGTATCTGCGCTCTGCTGAAG
CCAGTTACCTTCGGAAAAAGAGTTGGTAGCTCTTGATCCGGCAAACAAACCACCGCTGGTAGCGGTGGTT
TTTTTGTTTGCAAGCAGCAGATTACGCGCAGAAAAAAAGGATCTCAAGAAGATCCTTTGATCTTTTCTAC
GGGGTCTGACGCTCAGTGGAACGAAAACTCACGTTAAGGGATTTTGGTCATGAGATTATCAAAAAGGATC
TTCACCTAGATCCTTTTAAATTAAAAATGAAGTTTTAAATCAATCTAAAGTATATATGAGTAAACTTGGT
CTGACAGTTACCAATGCTTAATCAGTGAGGCACCTATCTCAGCGATCTGTCTATTTCGTTCATCCATAGT
TGCCTGACTCCCCGTCGTGTAGATAACTACGATACGGGAGGGCTTACCATCTGGCCCCAGTGCTGCAATG
ATACCGCGAGACCCACGCTCACCGGCTCCAGATTTATCAGCAATAAACCAGCCAGCCGGAAGGGCCGAGC
GCAGAAGTGGTCCTGCAACTTTATCCGCCTCCATCCAGTCTATTAATTGTTGCCGGGAAGCTAGAGTAAG
TAGTTCGCCAGTTAATAGTTTGCGCAACGTTGTTGCCATTGCTACAGGCATCGTGGTGTCACGCTCGTCG
TTTGGTATGGCTTCATTCAGCTCCGGTTCCCAACGATCAAGGCGAGTTACATGATCCCCCATGTTGTGCA
AAAAAGCGGTTAGCTCCTTCGGTCCTCCGATCGTTGTCAGAAGTAAGTTGGCCGCAGTGTTATCACTCAT
GGTTATGGCAGCACTGCATAATTCTCTTACTGTCATGCCATCCGTAAGATGCTTTTCTGTGACTGGTGAG
TACTCAACCAAGTCATTCTGAGAATAGTGTATGCGGCGACCGAGTTGCTCTTGCCCGGCGTCAATACGGG
ATAATACCGCGCCACATAGCAGAACTTTAAAAGTGCTCATCATTGGAAAACGTTCTTCGGGGCGAAAACT
CTCAAGGATCTTACCGCTGTTGAGATCCAGTTCGATGTAACCCACTCGTGCACCCAACTGATCTTCAGCA
TCTTTTACTTTCACCAGCGTTTCTGGGTGAGCAAAAACAGGAAGGCAAAATGCCGCAAAAAAGGGAATAA
GGGCGACACGGAAATGTTGAATACTCATACTCTTCCTTTTTCAATATTATTGAAGCATTTATCAGGGTTA
TTGTCTCATGAGCGGATACATATTTGAATGTATTTAGAAAAATAAACAAATAGGGGTTCCGCGCACATTT
CCCCGAAAAGTGCCACCTGACGTCGACGGATCGGGAGATCTCCCGATCCCCTATGG
Features (pLannotate 1.2.2; 23 found; start..end, strand, type, name):
    203..582     +  enhancer       CMV enhancer: human cytomegalovirus immediate early enhancer
    583..786     +  promoter       CMV promoter: human cytomegalovirus (CMV) immediate early promoter
    782..815     +  LTR            5' LTR (truncated) (fragment): truncated 5' long terminal repeat (LTR) from HIV-1
    831..849     +  promoter       T7 promoter: promoter for bacteriophage T7 RNA polymerase
    891..956     +  CDS            CD8A (fragment): CD8A_HUMAN - Also known as MAL. Experimental evidence at protein level: Swiss-Prot protein existence level 1. Integral membrane glycoprotein that plays an essential role in the immune response and serves multiple functions in responses against both external and internal offenses. In T-cells, functions primarily as a coreceptor for MHC class I molecule:peptide complex. The antigens presented by class I peptides are derived from cytosolic proteins while class II derived from extracellular proteins. Interacts simultaneously with the T-cell receptor (TCR) and the MHC class I proteins presented by
    975..995     +  CDS            FLAG (fragment): FLAG® epitope tag, followed by an enterokinase cleavage site
   1014..1559    +  CDS            SNAP-tag®: human O6-alkylguanine-DNA-alkyltransferase variant that forms covalent bonds with benzylguanine derivatives optimized for mammalian expression
   1620..3980    +  CDS            ACE2: ACE2_HUMAN - Experimental evidence at protein level: Swiss-Prot protein existence level 1. [Isoform 2]: (Microbial infection) Non-functional as a receptor for human coronavirus SARS-CoV-2. From Homo sapiens (Human).
   4033..4257    +  polyA_signal   bGH poly(A) signal: bovine growth hormone polyadenylation signal
   4261..4282    +  promoter       SV40 promoter (fragment): SV40 enhancer and early promoter
   4303..4731    +  rep_origin     f1 ori (sequence partly withheld): f1 bacteriophage origin of replication; arrow indicates direction of (+) strand synthesis
   4745..5074    +  promoter       SV40 promoter: SV40 enhancer and early promoter
   5141..5932    +  CDS            neo: KKA2_KLEPN - Also known as kan, nptII. Experimental evidence at protein level: Swiss-Prot protein existence level 1. Resistance to kanamycin, neomycin, paromomycin, ribostamycin, butirosin and gentamicin B. From Klebsiella pneumoniae.
   5956..6114    +  CDS            ble (fragment): BLE_KLEPN - Experimental evidence at protein level: Swiss-Prot protein existence level 1. Binding protein with a strong affinity to the bleomycin family of antibiotics. Binds to CL990; an antimitotic-antibiotic compound. From Klebsiella pneumoniae.
   6109..6230    +  polyA_signal   SV40 poly(A) signal: SV40 polyadenylation signal
   6303..6319    -  protein_bind   lac operator: The lac repressor binds to the lac operator to inhibit transcription in E. coli. This inhibition can be relieved by adding lactose or isopropyl-β-D-thiogalactopyranoside (IPTG). lac repressor encoded by lacI
   6327..6357    -  promoter       lac promoter: promoter for the E. coli lac operon
   6372..6393    -  protein_bind   CAP binding site: CAP binding activates transcription in the presence of cAMP. E. coli catabolite activator protein
   6406..6498    -  CDS            lacI (fragment): lac repressor; lacI; The lac repressor binds to the lac operator to inhibit transcription in E. coli. This inhibition can be relieved by adding lactose or isopropyl-β-D-thiogalactopyranoside (IPTG).
   6681..7269    -  rep_origin     ori: high-copy-number ColE1/pMB1/pBR322/pUC origin of replication
   7440..8300    -  CDS            AmpR: β-lactamase; bla; confers resistance to ampicillin, carbenicillin, and related antibiotics
   8301..8405    -  promoter       AmpR promoter: bla
   8464..48      -  misc_feature   bom (fragment) (across the origin): basis of mobility region from pBR322
