[The description below was written by a language model from this plasmid's Addgene catalogue record and pLannotate feature annotations shown in this document.]
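Description:
SNAP-ACE2 is a mammalian expression plasmid built on the pSNAP-tag vector backbone, carrying human angiotensin-converting enzyme 2 (ACE2) as an N-terminally tagged fusion. It is maintained in E. coli through a high-copy ColE1/pUC-type origin and an ampicillin resistance gene (β-lactamase with its own promoter). An f1 origin is also present. For selection in mammalian cells, an SV40 early promoter drives a neomycin phosphotransferase gene followed by an SV40 polyadenylation signal, allowing G418 selection of stable transfectants. The catalogue lists a total size of about 8.4 kb, which agrees closely with the sequenced record.

The expression cassette is driven by the CMV immediate-early enhancer and promoter, with a T7 promoter just downstream that also serves as a sequencing primer site. The annotated open reading frame begins with a short fragment of human CD8A, which by its position presumably acts as a signal peptide, although the record does not say so. This is followed by a FLAG epitope, the SNAP-tag and then the ACE2 coding sequence, which was inserted between NotI and XbaI sites. A bovine growth hormone polyadenylation signal terminates the transcript. The SNAP-tag is an engineered O6-alkylguanine-DNA alkyltransferase that reacts covalently with benzylguanine derivatives, so the fusion can be specifically labelled with fluorescent SNAP substrates. The FLAG tag offers an independent handle for antibody detection. According to the record and its associated publication, the construct is used to fluorescently label ACE2 in living cells and to monitor SARS-CoV-2 spike binding to the receptor by time-resolved FRET.
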