Addgene plasmid #178592: SNAP-ACE2
Purpose: Expresses SNAP-fused ACE2 protein that can be fluorescently labelled using SNAP substrates.
Depositing lab: Ralf Jockers. Depositing organization: INSERM U1016, Institut Cochin. Publication: SARS-COV-2 spike binding to ACE2 in living cells monitored by TR-FRET. Cecon E, Burridge M, Cao L, Carter L, Ravichandran R, Dam J, Jockers R. Cell Chem Biol. 2021 Jul 2. pii: S2451-9456(21)00307-X. doi: 10.1016/j.chembiol.2021.06.008. PubMed 34246414.
Backbone
  Vector backbone: pSNAP-tag Vector
  Backbone size w/o insert (bp): 6000
  Total vector size (bp): 8410
  Vector type: Mammalian Expression
  Selectable markers: Neomycin (select with G418)
Growth in bacteria
  Bacterial resistance: Ampicillin, 100 μg/mL
  Growth temperature: 37°C
  Growth strain: DH5alpha
  Copy number: High Copy
Gene/Insert
  Gene/Insert name: angiotensin-converting enzyme 2 (alt name: ACE2)
  Species: H. sapiens (human)
  Insert size (bp): 2410
  GenBank ID: NM_021804.1
  Entrez Gene: ACE2 (a.k.a. ACEH)
  Promoter: CMV
  Tag / fusion protein: Flag (N terminal on backbone); SNAP (N terminal on backbone)
  Cloning method: Restriction Enzyme; 5′ cloning site NotI (not destroyed); 3′ cloning site XbaI (not destroyed)
  Sequencing primers: 5′ T7; 3′ BGH reverse
Terms and licenses: Academic/Nonprofit Terms; Industry Terms: Not Available to Industry
How to cite: SNAP-ACE2 was a gift from Ralf Jockers (Addgene plasmid # 178592 ; http://n2t.net/addgene:178592 ; RRID:Addgene_178592)
